Addgene plasmid #53961: Mtp-p53-ECFP
Purpose: Expresses CFP tagged p53 in mammalian cells
Depositing lab: Uri Alon & Galit Lahav. Publication: Dynamics of the p53-Mdm2 feedback loop in individual cells. Lahav G, Rosenfeld N, Sigal A, Geva-Zatorsky N, Levine AJ, Elowitz MB, Alon U. Nat Genet. 2004 Feb;36(2):147-50. Epub 2004 Jan 18. 10.1038/ng1293 PubMed 14730303.
Backbone
  Vector backbone: pBSK+
  Backbone size w/o insert (bp): 5914
  Total vector size (bp): 7092
  Modifications to backbone: Hygromycin
  Vector type: Mammalian Expression
  Selectable markers: Hygromycin
Growth in bacteria
  Bacterial resistance: Ampicillin, 100 μg/mL
  Growth temperature: 37°C
  Growth strain: DH5alpha
  Copy number: High Copy
Gene/Insert
  Gene/Insert name: p53
  Species: H. sapiens (human)
  Insert size (bp): 1178
  Entrez Gene: TP53 (a.k.a. BCC7, BMFS5, LFS1, P53, TRP53)
  Promoter: metallothionein promoter
  Tag / fusion protein: ECFP (C terminal on insert)
  Cloning method: Restriction Enzyme; 5′ cloning site BglII (unknown if destroyed); 3′ cloning site BglII (unknown if destroyed)
  Sequencing primers: 5′ unknown
Terms and licenses: Academic/Nonprofit Terms; Industry Terms: Not Available to Industry
How to cite: Mtp-p53-ECFP was a gift from Uri Alon & Galit Lahav (Addgene plasmid # 53961 ; http://n2t.net/addgene:53961 ; RRID:Addgene_53961)
