[The description below was written by a language model from this plasmid's Addgene catalogue record and pLannotate feature annotations shown in this document.]
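Description:
Mtp-p53-ECFP is a mammalian expression plasmid of about 7.1 kb built on the pBluescript-type backbone pBSK+, modified to carry a hygromycin resistance cassette. In E. coli it is maintained at high copy through a ColE1/pUC origin and selected with ampicillin via the β-lactamase gene. The backbone also retains the usual pBluescript remnants: an f1 origin for single-stranded DNA production, lac promoter/operator and lacZα fragments, and flanking T3 and T7 phage promoters around what remains of the multiple cloning site. For selection in mammalian cells, the hygromycin phosphotransferase gene (hph) is driven by the SV40 enhancer/early promoter and lies in the opposite orientation to the main expression cassette, allowing stable lines to be isolated.

The payload is the human TP53 coding sequence fused in frame at its C terminus to ECFP, the mammalian codon-optimised cyan fluorescent protein, so that p53 levels and localisation can be followed by fluorescence in living cells. The catalogue entry gives the promoter as a metallothionein promoter. This promoter is not annotated as such in the feature table, but an unannotated stretch lies just upstream of the p53 reading frame, and a mouse Mt1 coding segment sits immediately downstream of ECFP, suggesting that the fusion was inserted into a metallothionein gene context that may also supply 3′ sequences. No polyadenylation signal is annotated. Metallothionein promoters are generally responsive to heavy metals, giving basal and inducible expression. The associated work concerns the dynamics of the p53–Mdm2 feedback loop in individual cells, consistent with use of this construct as a fluorescent p53 reporter for single-cell time-lapse imaging.
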