Features (pLannotate 1.2.2; 20 found; start..end, strand, type, name):
     21..125     +  promoter       AmpR promoter: bla
    126..986     +  CDS            AmpR: β-lactamase; bla; confers resistance to ampicillin, carbenicillin, and related antibiotics
   1157..1745    +  rep_origin     ori: high-copy-number ColE1/pMB1/pBR322/pUC origin of replication
   1928..2020    +  CDS            lacI (fragment): lac repressor; lacI; The lac repressor binds to the lac operator to inhibit transcription in E. coli. This inhibition can be relieved by adding lactose or isopropyl-β-D-thiogalactopyranoside (IPTG).
   2033..2054    +  protein_bind   CAP binding site: CAP binding activates transcription in the presence of cAMP. E. coli catabolite activator protein
   2069..2099    +  promoter       lac promoter: promoter for the E. coli lac operon
   2107..2123    +  protein_bind   lac operator: The lac repressor binds to the lac operator to inhibit transcription in E. coli. This inhibition can be relieved by adding lactose or isopropyl-β-D-thiogalactopyranoside (IPTG). lac repressor encoded by lacI
   2168..2186    +  promoter       T3 promoter: promoter for bacteriophage T3 RNA polymerase
   2199..2241    +  misc_feature   MCS (fragment): pBluescript multiple cloning site
   2454..2489    +  misc_feature   MCS (fragment): multiple cloning site
   2497..3675    +  CDS            p53 (sequence withheld): human tumor suppressor protein that is often mutated in cancers; Homo sapiens TP53; responds to cellular stresses to regulate the expression of target genes
   3685..4404    +  CDS            ECFP: enhanced CFP mammalian codon-optimized
   4405..4421    +  misc_feature   MCS (fragment): multiple cloning site
   4424..4606    +  CDS            Mt1: MT1_MOUSE - Experimental evidence at protein level: Swiss-Prot protein existence level 1. Metallothioneins have a high content of cysteine residues that bind various heavy metals; these proteins are transcriptionally regulated by both heavy metals and glucocorticoids. From Mus musculus (Mouse).
   4979..6001    -  CDS            hph: KHYB_ECOLX - Experimental evidence at protein level: Swiss-Prot protein existence level 1. The aminoglycoside phosphotransferases achieve inactivation of their antibiotic substrates by phosphorylation. Only phosphorylates hygromycin and closely related compounds such as demethyl analogs and destomycin. From Escherichia coli.
   6075..6404    -  promoter       SV40 promoter: SV40 enhancer and early promoter
   6414..6440    +  misc_feature   MCS (fragment): pBluescript multiple cloning site
   6449..6467    -  promoter       T7 promoter: promoter for bacteriophage T7 RNA polymerase
   6470..6627    +  CDS            lacZα (fragment): LacZα fragment of β-galactosidase; lacZ fragment
   6632..7060    +  rep_origin     f1 ori (sequence partly withheld): f1 bacteriophage origin of replication; arrow indicates direction of (+) strand synthesis
>Addgene plasmid #53961 | Mtp-p53-ECFP | depositor full sequence | sequence record 84063 | Mtp-p53-ECFP sequence 7092 bps
GCACTTTTCGGGGAAATGTGCGCGGAACCCCTATTTGTTTATTTTTCTAAATACATTCAAATATGTATCC
GCTCATGAGACAATAACCCTGATAAATGCTTCAATAATATTGAAAAAGGAAGAGTATGAGTATTCAACAT
TTCCGTGTCGCCCTTATTCCCTTTTTTGCGGCATTTTGCCTTCCTGTTTTTGCTCACCCAGAAACGCTGG
TGAAAGTAAAAGATGCTGAAGATCAGTTGGGTGCACGAGTGGGTTACATCGAACTGGATCTCAACAGCGG
TAAGATCCTTGAGAGTTTTCGCCCCGAAGAACGTTTTCCAATGATGAGCACTTTTAAAGTTCTGCTATGT
GGCGCGGTATTATCCCGTATTGACGCCGGGCAAGAGCAACTCGGTCGCCGCATACACTATTCTCAGAATG
ACTTGGTTGAGTACTCACCAGTCACAGAAAAGCATCTTACGGATGGCATGACAGTAAGAGAATTATGCAG
TGCTGCCATAACCATGAGTGATAACACTGCGGCCAACTTACTTCTGACAACGATCGGAGGACCGAAGGAG
CTAACCGCTTTTTTGCACAACATGGGGGATCATGTAACTCGCCTTGATCGTTGGGAACCGGAGCTGAATG
AAGCCATACCAAACGACGAGCGTGACACCACGATGCCTGTAGCAATGGCAACAACGTTGCGCAAACTATT
AACTGGCGAACTACTTACTCTAGCTTCCCGGCAACAATTAATAGACTGGATGGAGGCGGATAAAGTTGCA
GGACCACTTCTGCGCTCGGCCCTTCCGGCTGGCTGGTTTATTGCTGATAAATCTGGAGCCGGTGAGCGTG
GGTCTCGCGGTATCATTGCAGCACTGGGGCCAGATGGTAAGCCCTCCCGTATCGTAGTTATCTACACGAC
GGGGAGTCAGGCAACTATGGATGAACGAAATAGACAGATCGCTGAGATAGGTGCCTCACTGATTAAGCAT
TGGTAACTGTCAGACCAAGTTTACTCATATATACTTTAGATTGATTTAAAACTTCATTTTTAATTTAAAA
GGATCTAGGTGAAGATCCTTTTTGATAATCTCATGACCAAAATCCCTTAACGTGAGTTTTCGTTCCACTG
AGCGTCAGACCCCGTAGAAAAGATCAAAGGATCTTCTTGAGATCCTTTTTTTCTGCGCGTAATCTGCTGC
TTGCAAACAAAAAAACCACCGCTACCAGCGGTGGTTTGTTTGCCGGATCAAGAGCTACCAACTCTTTTTC
CGAAGGTAACTGGCTTCAGCAGAGCGCAGATACCAAATACTGTCCTTCTAGTGTAGCCGTAGTTAGGCCA
CCACTTCAAGAACTCTGTAGCACCGCCTACATACCTCGCTCTGCTAATCCTGTTACCAGTGGCTGCTGCC
AGTGGCGATAAGTCGTGTCTTACCGGGTTGGACTCAAGACGATAGTTACCGGATAAGGCGCAGCGGTCGG
GCTGAACGGGGGGTTCGTGCACACAGCCCAGCTTGGAGCGAACGACCTACACCGAACTGAGATACCTACA
GCGTGAGCTATGAGAAAGCGCCACGCTTCCCGAAGGGAGAAAGGCGGACAGGTATCCGGTAAGCGGCAGG
GTCGGAACAGGAGAGCGCACGAGGGAGCTTCCAGGGGGAAACGCCTGGTATCTTTATAGTCCTGTCGGGT
TTCGCCACCTCTGACTTGAGCGTCGATTTTTGTGATGCTCGTCAGGGGGGCGGAGCCTATGGAAAAACGC
CAGCAACGCGGCCTTTTTACGGTTCCTGGCCTTTTGCTGGCCTTTTGCTCACATGTTCTTTCCTGCGTTA
TCCCCTGATTCTGTGGATAACCGTATTACCGCCTTTGAGTGAGCTGATACCGCTCGCCGCAGCCGAACGA
CCGAGCGCAGCGAGTCAGTGAGCGAGGAAGCGGAAGAGCGCCCAATACGCAAACCGCCTCTCCCCGCGCG
TTGGCCGATTCATTAATGCAGCTGGCACGACAGGTTTCCCGACTGGAAAGCGGGCAGTGAGCGCAACGCA
ATTAATGTGAGTTAGCTCACTCATTAGGCACCCCAGGCTTTACACTTTATGCTTCCGGCTCGTATGTTGT
GTGGAATTGTGAGCGGATAACAATTTCACACAGGAAACAGCTATGACCATGATTACGCCAAGCTCGAAAT
TAACCCTCACTAAAGGGAACAAAAGCTGGAGCTCCACCGCGGTGGCGGCCGCTCTAGAACTAGTGGATCC
CGCTGCACTCCGCCCGAAAAGTGCGCTCGGCTCTGCCAAGGACGCGGGGCGCGTGACTATGCGTGGGCTG
GAGCAACCGCCTGCTGGGTGCAAACCCTTTGCGCCCGGACTCGTCCAACGACTATAAAGAGGGCAGGCTG
TCCTCTAAGCGTCACCACGACTTCAACGTCCTGAGTACCTTCTCCTCACTTACTCCGTAGCTCCAGCTTC
ACCAGATCTCGAGCTCAAGCTTCGAATTCTGCAGTCGACCGCCACC
[1179 nt withheld, positions 2497-3675]
GGGGATCCAATGGTGAGCAAGGGCGAGGAGCTGTTCACCGGGGTGGTGCCCATCCTGGTCGAGCTGGACG
GCGACGTAAACGGCCACAAGTTCAGCGTGTCCGGCGAGGGCGAGGGCGATGCCACCTACGGCAAGCTGAC
CCTGAAGTTCATCTGCACCACCGGCAAGCTGCCCGTGCCCTGGCCCACCCTCGTGACCACCCTGACCTGG
GGCGTGCAGTGCTTCAGCCGCTACCCCGACCACATGAAGCAGCACGACTTCTTCAAGTCCGCCATGCCCG
AAGGCTACGTCCAGGAGCGCACCATCTTCTTCAAGGACGACGGCAACTACAAGACCCGCGCCGAGGTGAA
GTTCGAGGGCGACACCCTGGTGAACCGCATCGAGCTGAAGGGCATCGACTTCAAGGAGGACGGCAACATC
CTGGGGCACAAGCTGGAGTACAACTACATCAGCCACAACGTCTATATCACCGCCGACAAGCAGAAGAACG
GCATCAAGGCCAACTTCAAGATCCGCCACAACATCGAGGACGGCAGCGTGCAGCTCGCCGACCACTACCA
GCAGAACACCCCCATCGGCGACGGCCCCGTGCTGCTGCCCGACAACCACTACCTGAGCACCCAGTCCGCC
CTGAGCAAAGACCCCAACGAGAAGCGCGATCACATGGTCCTGCTGGAGTTCGTGACCGCCGCCGGGATCA
CTCTCGGCATGGACGAGCTGTACAAGTAATCCGGACTCAGATCTCGGAATGGACCCCAACTGCTCCTGCT
CCACCGGCGGCTCCTGCACTTGCACCAGCTCCTGCGCCTGCAAGAACTGCAAGTGCACCTCCTGCAAGAA
GAGCTGCTGCTCCTGCTGTCCCGTGGGCTGCTCCAAATGTGCCCAGGGCTGTGTCTGCAAAGGCGCCGCG
GACAAGTGCACGTGCTGTGCCTGATGTGACGAACAGCGCTGCCACCACGTGTAAATAGTATCGGACCAAC
CCAGCGTCTTCCTATACAGTTCCACCCTGTTTACTAAACCCCCGTTTTCTACCGAGTACGTGAATAATAA
AAGCCTGTTTGAGTCTAACTCTGGTTTTCTTGGTGTGGTTTGGCAATAAGAAACTGGGGTGACTTGATAG
TCTGGGGATCTGGTTTTGGACCCCCTCGTGCCTTTACCTCCCGCCTCTGGCCCTCACAGAGGGGTAATGT
CTTTGGGTAAAGCCAAGCTATCCCATAAGCTTATCGATGCCTTGCTAGGCTCGCGCGAGTTGCTGGCTGA
GGCGTTCTCGAAATCAGCTCTTGTTCGGTCGGCATCTACTCTATTCCTTTGCCCTCGGACGAGTGCTGGG
GCGTCGGTTTCCACTATCGGCGAGTACTTCTACACAGCCATCGGTCCAGACGGCCGCGCTTCTGCGGGCG
ATTTGTGTACGCCCGACAGTCCCGGCTCCGGATCGGACGATTGCGTCGCATCGACCCTGCGCCCAAGCTG
CATCATCGAAATTGCCGTCAACCAAGCTCTGATAGAGTTGGTCAAGACCAATGCGGAGCATATACGCCCG
GAGCCGCGGCGATCCTGCAAGCTCCGGATGCCTCCGCTCGAAGTAGCGCGTCTGCTGCTCCATACAAGCC
AACCACGGCCTCCAGAAGAAGATGTTGGCGACCTCGTATTGGGAATCCCCGAACATCGCCTCGCTCCAGT
CAATGACCGCTGTTATGCGGCCATTGTCCGTCAGGACATTGTTGGAGCCGAAATCCGCGTGCACGAGGTG
CCGGACTTCGGGGCAGTCCTCGGCCCAAAGCATCAGCTCATCGAGAGCCTGCGCGACGGACGCACTGACG
GTGTCGTCCATCACAGTTTGCCAGTGATACACATGGGGATCAGCAATCGCGCATATGAAATCACGCCATG
TAGTGTATTGACCGATTCCTTGCGGTCCGAATGGGCCGAACCCGCTCGTCTGGCTAAGATCGGCCGCAGC
GATCGCATCCATGGCCTCCGCGACCGGCTGCAGAACAGCGGGCAGTTCGGTTTCAGGCAGGTCTTGCAAC
GTGACACCCTGTGCACGGCGGGAGATGCAATAGGTCAGGCTCTCGCTAAATTCCCCAATGTCAAGCACTT
CCGGAATCGGGAGCGCGGCCGATGCAAAGTGCCGATAAACATAACGATCTTTGTAGAAACCATCGGCGCA
GCTATTTACCCGCAGGACATATCCACGCCCTCCTACATCGAAGCTGAAAGCACGAGATTCTTCGCCCTCC
GAGAGCTGCATCAGGTCGGAGACGCTGTCGAACTTTTCGATCAGAAACTTCTCGACAGACGTCGCGGTGA
GTTCAGGCTTTTTCATATCTCATTGCCCCCGGACGAGAGATCTGCAGGGCTTCCCAACCTTACCAGAGGG
CGCCCCAGCTGGCAAGCTTTTTGCAAAAGCCTAGGCCTCCAAAAAAGCCTCCTCACTACTTCTGGAATAG
CTCAGAGGCCGAGGCGGCCTCGGCCTCTGCATAAATAAAAAAAATTAGTCAGCCATGGGGCGGAGAATGG
GCGGAACTGGGCGGAGTTAGGGGCGGGATGGGCGGAGTTAGGGGCGGGACTATGGTTGCTGACTAATTGA
GATGCATGCTTTGCATACTTCTGCCTGCTGGGGAGCCTGGGGACTTTCCACACCTGGTTGCTGACTAATT
GAGATGCATGCTTTGCATACTTCTGCCTGCTGGGGAGCCTGGGGACTTTCCACACCCTAACTGACACACA
TTCCACAGGTCGACCTCGAGGGGGGGCCCGGTACCCAATTCGCCCTATAGTGAGTCGTATTACAATTCAC
TGGCCGTCGTTTTACAACGTCGTGACTGGGAAAACCCTGGCGTTACCCAACTTAATCGCCTTGCAGCACA
TCCCCCTTTCGCCAGCTGGCGTAATAGCGAAGAGGCCCGCACCGATCGCCCTTCCCAACAGTTGCGCAGC
CTGAATGGCGAATGGG
[124 nt withheld, positions 6632-6755]
C
[91 nt withheld, positions 6757-6847]
A
[49 nt withheld, positions 6849-6897]
CCTTTGACGTTGGAGTCCACGTTCTTT
[37 nt withheld, positions 6925-6961]
ACCCTATCTCGGTCTATTCTTTTGATTTATAAGGGATTTTGCCGATTTCGGCCTATTGGTTAAAAAATGA
GCTGATTTAACAAAAATTTAACGCGAATTTTAACAAAATATTAACGCTTACAATTTAGGTG
