>Addgene plasmid #53961 | Mtp-p53-ECFP | addgene partial sequence | sequence record 86570 | MT1-F 5'-gctgtcctctaagcgtcacc-3'
TTCTCCTCACTTACTCCGTAGCTCCAGCTTCACCAGATCTCGAGCTCAAGCTTCGAATTCTGCAGTCGAC
CGCCACC
[773 nt withheld, positions 78-850]
A
[364 nt withheld, positions 852-1215]
