>Addgene plasmid #53961 | Mtp-p53-ECFP | addgene partial sequence | sequence record 86571 | EXFP-R 5'-GTCTTGTAGTTGCCGTCGTC-3'
GTAGCCTTCGGGCATGGCGGACTTGAAGAAGTCGTGCTGCTTCATGTGGTCGGGGTAGCGGCTGAAGCAC
TGCACGCCCCAGGTCAGGGTGGTCACGAGGGTGGGCCAGGGCACGGGCAGCTTGCCGGTGGTGCAGATGA
ACTTCAGGGTCAGCTTGCCGTAGGTGGCATCGCCCTCGCCCTCGCCGGACACGCTGAACTTGTGGCCGTT
TACGTCGCCGTCCAGCTCGACCAGGATGGGCACCACCCCGGTGAACAGCTCCTCGCCCTTGCTCACCATT
GGATCCCC
[405 nt withheld, positions 289-693]
T
[302 nt withheld, positions 695-996]
